>Addgene plasmid #101920 | pINDUCER dCas9-TET1CDMut | addgene full sequence | sequence record 194554 | Addgene NGS Result
TGGAAGGGCTAATTCACTCCCAAAGAAGACAAGATATCCTTGATCTGTGGATCTACCACACACAAGGCTA
CTTCCCTGATTAGCAGAACTACACACCAGGGCCAGGGGTCAGATATCCACTGACCTTTGGATGGTGCTAC
AAGCTAGTACCAGTTGAGCCAGATAAGGTAGAAGAGGCCAATAAAGGAGAGAACACCAGCTTGTTACACC
CTGTGAGCCTGCATGGGATGGATGACCCGGAGAGAGAAGTGTTAGAGTGGAGGTTTGACAGCCGCCTAGC
ATTTCATCACGTGGCCCGAGAGCTGCATCCGGAGTACTTCAAGAACTGCTGATATCGAGCTTGCTACAAG
GGACTTTCCGCTGGGGACTTTCCAGGGAGGCGTGGCCTGGGCGGGACTGGGGAGTGGCGAGCCCTCAGAT
CCTGCATATAAGCAGCTGCTTTTTGCCTGTACTGGGTCTCTCTGGTTAGACCAGATCTGAGCCTGGGAGC
TCTCTGGCTAACTAGGGAACCCACTGCTTAAGCCTCAATAAAGCTTGCCTTGAGTGCTTCAAGTAGTGTG
TGCCCGTCTGTTGTGTGACTCTGGTAACTAGAGATCCCTCAGACCCTTTTAGTCAGTGTGGAAAATCTCT
AGCAGTGGCGCCCGAACAGGGACTTGAAAGCGAAAGGGAAACCAGAGGAGCTCTCTCGACGCAGGACTCG
GCTTGCTGAAGCGCGCACGGCAAGAGGCGAGGGGCGGCGACTGGTGAGTACGCCAAAAATTTTGACTAGC
GGAGGCTAGAAGGAGAGAGATGGGTGCGAGAGCGTCAGTATTAAGCGGGGGAGAATTAGATCGCGATGGG
AAAAAATTCGGTTAAGGCCAGGGGGAAAGAAAAAATATAAATTAAAACATATAGTATGGGCAAGCAGGGA
GCTAGAACGATTCGCAGTTAATCCTGGCCTGTTAGAAACATCAGAAGGCTGTAGACAAATACTGGGACAG
CTACAACCATCCCTTCAGACAGGATCAGAAGAACTTAGATCATTATATAATACAGTAGCAACCCTCTATT
GTGTGCATCAAAGGATAGAGATAAAAGACACCAAGGAAGCTTTAGACAAGATAGAGGAAGAGCAAAACAA
AAGTAAGACCACCGCACAGCAAGCGGCCGGCCGCTGATCTTCAGACCTGGAGGAGGAGATATGAGGGACA
ATTGGAGAAGTGAATTATATAAATATAAAGTAGTAAAAATTGAACCATTAGGAGTAGCACCCACCAAGGC
AAAGAGAAGAGTGGTGCAGAGAGAAAAAAGAGCAGTGGGAATAGGAGCTTTGTTCCTTGGGTTCTTGGGA
GCAGCAGGAAGCACTATGGGCGCAGCGTCAATGACGCTGACGGTACAGGCCAGACAATTATTGTCTGGTA
TAGTGCAGCAGCAGAACAATTTGCTGAGGGCTATTGAGGCGCAACAGCATCTGTTGCAACTCACAGTCTG
GGGCATCAAGCAGCTCCAGGCAAGAATCCTGGCTGTGGAAAGATACCTAAAGGATCAACAGCTCCTGGGG
ATTTGGGGTTGCTCTGGAAAACTCATTTGCACCACTGCTGTGCCTTGGAATGCTAGTTGGAGTAATAAAT
CTCTGGAACAGATTTGGAATCACACGACCTGGATGGAGTGGGACAGAGAAATTAACAATTACACAAGCTT
AATACACTCCTTAATTGAAGAATCGCAAAACCAGCAAGAAAAGAATGAACAAGAATTATTGGAATTAGAT
AAATGGGCAAGTTTGTGGAATTGGTTTAACATAACAAATTGGCTGTGGTATATAAAATTATTCATAATGA
TAGTAGGAGGCTTGGTAGGTTTAAGAATAGTTTTTGCTGTACTTTCTATAGTGAATAGAGTTAGGCAGGG
ATATTCACCATTATCGTTTCAGACCCACCTCCCAACCCCGAGGGGACCCGACAGGCCCGAAGGAATAGAA
GAAGAAGGTGGAGAGAGAGACAGAGACAGATCCATTCGATTAGTGAACGGATCTCGACGGTATCGCCGAA
TTCACAAATGGCAGTATTCATCCACAATTTTAAAAGAAAAGGGGGGATTGGGGGGTACAGTGCAGGGGAA
AGAATAGTAGACATAATAGCAACAGACATACAAACTAAAGAATTACAAAAACAAATTACAAAAATTCAAA
ATTTTCGGGTTTATTACAGGGACAGCAGAGATCCAGTTTGGACTAGGATCCTTTACCACTCCCTATCAGT
GATAGAGAAAAGTGAAAGTCGAGTTTACCACTCCCTATCAGTGATAGAGAAAAGTGAAAGTCGAGTTTAC
CACTCCCTATCAGTGATAGAGAAAAGTGAAAGTCGAGTTTACCACTCCCTATCAGTGATAGAGAAAAGTG
AAAGTCGAGTTTACCACTCCCTATCAGTGATAGAGAAAAGTGAAAGTCGAGTTTACCACTCCCTATCAGT
GATAGAGAAAAGTGAAAGTCGAGTTTACCACTCCCTATCAGTGATAGAGAAAAGTGAAAGTCGAGCTCGG
TACCCGGGTCGAGGTAGGCGTGTACGGTGGGAGGCCTATATAAGCAGAGCTCGTTTAGTGAACCGTCAGA
TCGCCTGGAGACGCCATCCACGCTGTTTTGACCTCCATAGAAGACACCGGGACCGATCCAGCCTCCGCGG
CCCCGAACTAGTCCAGTGTGGTGGAATTCTGCAGATATCAACAAGTTTGTACAAAAAAGCAGGCTCCGCG
GTTTTCAGGTTGGACCGGTGCCACCATGGACTATAAGGACCACGACGGAGACTACAAGGATCATGATATT
GATTACAAAGACGATGACGATAAGATGGCCCCAAAGAAGAAGCGGAAGGTCGGTATCCACGGAGTCCCAG
CAGCCGACAAGAAGTACAGCATCGGCCTGGCCATCGGCACCAACTCTGTGGGCTGGGCCGTGATCACCGA
CGAGTACAAGGTGCCCAGCAAGAAATTCAAGGTGCTGGGCAACACCGACCGGCACAGCATCAAGAAGAAC
CTGATCGGAGCCCTGCTGTTCGACAGCGGCGAAACAGCCGAGGCCACCCGGCTGAAGAGAACCGCCAGAA
GAAGATACACCAGACGGAAGAACCGGATCTGCTATCTGCAAGAGATCTTCAGCAACGAGATGGCCAAGGT
GGACGACAGCTTCTTCCACAGACTGGAAGAGTCCTTCCTGGTGGAAGAGGATAAGAAGCACGAGCGGCAC
CCCATCTTCGGCAACATCGTGGACGAGGTGGCCTACCACGAGAAGTACCCCACCATCTACCACCTGAGAA
AGAAACTGGTGGACAGCACCGACAAGGCCGACCTGCGGCTGATCTATCTGGCCCTGGCCCACATGATCAA
GTTCCGGGGCCACTTCCTGATCGAGGGCGACCTGAACCCCGACAACAGCGACGTGGACAAGCTGTTCATC
CAGCTGGTGCAGACCTACAACCAGCTGTTCGAGGAAAACCCCATCAACGCCAGCGGCGTGGACGCCAAGG
CCATCCTGTCTGCCAGACTGAGCAAGAGCAGACGGCTGGAAAATCTGATCGCCCAGCTGCCCGGCGAGAA
GAAGAATGGCCTGTTCGGAAACCTGATTGCCCTGAGCCTGGGCCTGACCCCCAACTTCAAGAGCAACTTC
GACCTGGCCGAGGATGCCAAACTGCAGCTGAGCAAGGACACCTACGACGACGACCTGGACAACCTGCTGG
CCCAGATCGGCGACCAGTACGCCGACCTGTTTCTGGCCGCCAAGAACCTGTCCGACGCCATCCTGCTGAG
CGACATCCTGAGAGTGAACACCGAGATCACCAAGGCCCCCCTGAGCGCCTCTATGATCAAGAGATACGAC
GAGCACCACCAGGACCTGACCCTGCTGAAAGCTCTCGTGCGGCAGCAGCTGCCTGAGAAGTACAAAGAGA
TTTTCTTCGACCAGAGCAAGAACGGCTACGCCGGCTACATTGACGGCGGAGCCAGCCAGGAAGAGTTCTA
CAAGTTCATCAAGCCCATCCTGGAAAAGATGGACGGCACCGAGGAACTGCTCGTGAAGCTGAACAGAGAG
GACCTGCTGCGGAAGCAGCGGACCTTCGACAACGGCAGCATCCCCCACCAGATCCACCTGGGAGAGCTGC
ACGCCATTCTGCGGCGGCAGGAAGATTTTTACCCATTCCTGAAGGACAACCGGGAAAAGATCGAGAAGAT
CCTGACCTTCCGCATCCCCTACTACGTGGGCCCTCTGGCCAGGGGAAACAGCAGATTCGCCTGGATGACC
AGAAAGAGCGAGGAAACCATCACCCCCTGGAACTTCGAGGAAGTGGTGGACAAGGGCGCTTCCGCCCAGA
GCTTCATCGAGCGGATGACCAACTTCGATAAGAACCTGCCCAACGAGAAGGTGCTGCCCAAGCACAGCCT
GCTGTACGAGTACTTCACCGTGTATAACGAGCTGACCAAAGTGAAATACGTGACCGAGGGAATGAGAAAG
CCCGCCTTCCTGAGCGGCGAGCAGAAAAAGGCCATCGTGGACCTGCTGTTCAAGACCAACCGGAAAGTGA
CCGTGAAGCAGCTGAAAGAGGACTACTTCAAGAAAATCGAGTGCTTCGACTCCGTGGAAATCTCCGGCGT
GGAAGATCGGTTCAACGCCTCCCTGGGCACATACCACGATCTGCTGAAAATTATCAAGGACAAGGACTTC
CTGGACAATGAGGAAAACGAGGACATTCTGGAAGATATCGTGCTGACCCTGACACTGTTTGAGGACAGAG
AGATGATCGAGGAACGGCTGAAAACCTATGCCCACCTGTTCGACGACAAAGTGATGAAGCAGCTGAAGCG
GCGGAGATACACCGGCTGGGGCAGGCTGAGCCGGAAGCTGATCAACGGCATCCGGGACAAGCAGTCCGGC
AAGACAATCCTGGATTTCCTGAAGTCCGACGGCTTCGCCAACAGAAACTTCATGCAGCTGATCCACGACG
ACAGCCTGACCTTTAAAGAGGACATCCAGAAAGCCCAGGTGTCCGGCCAGGGCGATAGCCTGCACGAGCA
CATTGCCAATCTGGCCGGCAGCCCCGCCATTAAGAAGGGCATCCTGCAGACAGTGAAGGTGGTGGACGAG
CTCGTGAAAGTGATGGGCCGGCACAAGCCCGAGAACATCGTGATCGAAATGGCCAGAGAGAACCAGACCA
CCCAGAAGGGACAGAAGAACAGCCGCGAGAGAATGAAGCGGATCGAAGAGGGCATCAAAGAGCTGGGCAG
CCAGATCCTGAAAGAACACCCCGTGGAAAACACCCAGCTGCAGAACGAGAAGCTGTACCTGTACTACCTG
CAGAATGGGCGGGATATGTACGTGGACCAGGAACTGGACATCAACCGGCTGTCCGACTACGATGTGGACG
CTATCGTGCCTCAGAGCTTTCTGAAGGACGACTCCATCGACAACAAGGTGCTGACCAGAAGCGACAAGAA
CCGGGGCAAGAGCGACAACGTGCCCTCCGAAGAGGTCGTGAAGAAGATGAAGAACTACTGGCGGCAGCTG
CTGAACGCCAAGCTGATTACCCAGAGAAAGTTCGACAATCTGACCAAGGCCGAGAGAGGCGGCCTGAGCG
AACTGGATAAGGCCGGCTTCATCAAGAGACAGCTGGTGGAAACCCGGCAGATCACAAAGCACGTGGCACA
GATCCTGGACTCCCGGATGAACACTAAGTACGACGAGAATGACAAGCTGATCCGGGAAGTGAAAGTGATC
ACCCTGAAGTCCAAGCTGGTGTCCGATTTCCGGAAGGATTTCCAGTTTTACAAAGTGCGCGAGATCAACA
ACTACCACCACGCCCACGACGCCTACCTGAACGCCGTCGTGGGAACCGCCCTGATCAAAAAGTACCCTAA
GCTGGAAAGCGAGTTCGTGTACGGCGACTACAAGGTGTACGACGTGCGGAAGATGATCGCCAAGAGCGAG
CAGGAAATCGGCAAGGCTACCGCCAAGTACTTCTTCTACAGCAACATCATGAACTTTTTCAAGACCGAGA
TTACCCTGGCCAACGGCGAGATCCGGAAGCGGCCTCTGATCGAGACAAACGGCGAAACCGGGGAGATCGT
GTGGGATAAGGGCCGGGATTTTGCCACCGTGCGGAAAGTGCTGAGCATGCCCCAAGTGAATATCGTGAAA
AAGACCGAGGTGCAGACAGGCGGCTTCAGCAAAGAGTCTATCCTGCCCAAGAGGAACAGCGATAAGCTGA
TCGCCAGAAAGAAGGACTGGGACCCTAAGAAGTACGGCGGCTTCGACAGCCCCACCGTGGCCTATTCTGT
GCTGGTGGTGGCCAAAGTGGAAAAGGGCAAGTCCAAGAAACTGAAGAGTGTGAAAGAGCTGCTGGGGATC
ACCATCATGGAAAGAAGCAGCTTCGAGAAGAATCCCATCGACTTTCTGGAAGCCAAGGGCTACAAAGAAG
TGAAAAAGGACCTGATCATCAAGCTGCCTAAGTACTCCCTGTTCGAGCTGGAAAACGGCCGGAAGAGAAT
GCTGGCCTCTGCCGGCGAACTGCAGAAGGGAAACGAACTGGCCCTGCCCTCCAAATATGTGAACTTCCTG
TACCTGGCCAGCCACTATGAGAAGCTGAAGGGCTCCCCCGAGGATAATGAGCAGAAACAGCTGTTTGTGG
AACAGCACAAGCACTACCTGGACGAGATCATCGAGCAGATCAGCGAGTTCTCCAAGAGAGTGATCCTGGC
CGACGCTAATCTGGACAAAGTGCTGTCCGCCTACAACAAGCACCGGGATAAGCCCATCAGAGAGCAGGCC
GAGAATATCATCCACCTGTTTACCCTGACCAATCTGGGAGCCCCTGCCGCCTTCAAGTACTTTGACACCA
CCATCGACCGGAAGAGGTACACCAGCACCAAAGAGGTGCTGGACGCCACCCTGATCCACCAGAGCATCAC
CGGCCTGTACGAGACACGGATCGACCTGTCTCAGCTGGGAGGCGACAAAAGGCCGGCGGCCACGAAAAAG
GCCGGCCAGCTGCCCACCTGCAGCTGTCTTGATCGAGTTATACAAAAAGACAAAGGCCCATATTATACAC
ACCTTGGGGCAGGACCAAGTGTTGCTGCTGTCAGGGAAATCATGGAGAATAGGTATGGTCAAAAAGGAAA
CGCAATAAGGATAGAAATAGTAGTGTACACCGGTAAAGAAGGGAAAAGCTCTCATGGGTGTCCAATTGCT
AAGTGGGTTTTAAGAAGAAGCAGTGATGAAGAAAAAGTTCTTTGTTTGGTCCGGCAGCGTACAGGCCACC
ACTGTCCAACTGCTGTGATGGTGGTGCTCATCATGGTGTGGGATGGCATCCCTCTTCCAATGGCCGACCG
GCTATACACAGAGCTCACAGAGAATCTAAAGTCATACAATGGGCACCCTACCGACAGAAGATGCACCCTC
AATGAAAATCGTACCTGTACATGTCAAGGAATTGATCCAGAGACTTGTGGAGCTTCATTCTCTTTTGGCT
GTTCATGGAGTATGTACTTTAATGGCTGTAAGTTTGGTAGAAGCCCAAGCCCCAGAAGATTTAGAATTGA
TCCAAGCTCTCCCTTACATGAAAAAAACCTTGAAGATAACTTACAGAGTTTGGCTACACGATTAGCTCCA
ATTTATAAGCAGTATGCTCCAGTAGCTTACCAAAATCAGGTGGAATATGAAAATGTTGCCCGAGAATGTC
GGCTTGGCAGCAAGGAAGGTCGACCCTTCTCTGGGGTCACTGCTTGCCTGGACTTCTGTGCTCATCCCTA
CAGGGCCATTCACAACATGAATAATGGAAGCACTGTGGTTTGTACCTTAACTCGAGAAGATAACCGCTCT
TTGGGTGTTATTCCTCAAGATGAGCAGCTCCATGTGCTACCTCTTTATAAGCTTTCAGACACAGATGAGT
TTGGCTCCAAGGAAGGAATGGAAGCCAAGATCAAATCTGGGGCCATCGAGGTCCTGGCACCCCGCCGCAA
AAAAAGAACGTGTTTCACTCAGCCTGTTCCCCGTTCTGGAAAGAAGAGGGCTGCGATGATGACAGAGGTT
CTTGCACATAAGATAAGGGCAGTGGAAAAGAAACCTATTCCCCGAATCAAGCGGAAGAATAACTCAACAA
CAACAAACAACAGTAAGCCTTCGTCACTGCCAACCTTAGGGAGTAACACTGAGACCGTGCAACCTGAAGT
AAAAAGTGAAACCGAACCCCATTTTATCTTAAAAAGTTCAGACAACACTAAAACTTATTCGCTGATGCCA
TCCGCTCCTCACCCAGTGAAAGAGGCATCTCCAGGCTTCTCCTGGTCCCCGAAGACTGCTTCAGCCACAC
CAGCTCCACTGAAGAATGACGCAACAGCCTCATGCGGGTTTTCAGAAAGAAGCAGCACTCCCCACTGTAC
GATGCCTTCGGGAAGACTCAGTGGTGCCAATGCTGCAGCTGCTGATGGCCCTGGCATTTCACAGCTTGGC
GAAGTGGCTCCTCTCCCCACCCTGTCTGCTCCTGTGATGGAGCCCCTCATTAATTCTGAGCCTTCCACTG
GTGTGACTGAGCCGCTAACGCCTCATCAGCCAAACCACCAGCCCTCCTTCCTCACCTCTCCTCAAGACCT
TGCCTCTTCTCCAATGGAAGAAGATGAGCAGCATTCTGAAGCAGATGAGCCTCCATCAGACGAACCCCTA
TCTGATGACCCCCTGTCACCTGCTGAGGAGAAATTGCCCCACATTGATGAGTATTGGTCAGACAGTGAGC
ACATCTTTTTGGATGCAAATATTGGTGGGGTGGCCATCGCACCTGCTCACGGCTCGGTTTTGATTGAGTG
TGCCCGGCGAGAGCTGCACGCTACCACTCCTGTTGAGCACCCCAACCGTAATCATCCAACCCGCCTCTCC
CTTGTCTTTTACCAGCACAAAAACCTAAATAAGCCCCAACATGGTTTTGAACTAAACAAGATTAAGTTTG
AGGCTAAAGAAGCTAAGAATAAGAAAATGAAGGCCTCAGAGCAAAAAGACCAGGCAGCTAATGAAGGTCC
AGAACAGTCCTCTGAAGTAAATGAATTGAACCAAATTCCTTCTCATAAAGCATTAACATTAACCCATGAC
AATGTTGTCACCGTGTCCCCTTATGCTCTCACACACGTTGCGGGGCCCTATAACCATTGGGTCTGAGGCC
GGCCAGGCAAAAAAGAAAAAGTAAGAATTCAAGGGTGGGCGCGCCGACCCAGCTTTCTTGTACAAAGTGG
TTGATATCCAGCACAGTGGCGGCCGCTCGAGTCTAGAGGGCCCGCGGTTCGAATACCCATACGACGTCCC
AGACTACGCTTAGTAATGATTAATTAAACTAGAAATTCTACCGGGTAGGGGAGGCGCTTTTCCCAAGGCA
GTCTGGAGTAACCCACCCAAGATCTGGCCTCCGCGCCGGGTTTTGGCGCCTCCCGCGGGCGCCCCCCTCC
TCACGGCGAGCCGCGTAAGATCTGGCCTCCGCGCCGGGTTTTGGCGCCTCCCGCGGGCGCCCCCCTCCTC
ACGGCGAGCCTAGTCGTGAGGCTCCGGTGCCCGTCAGTGGGCAGAGCGCACATCGCCCACAGTCCCCGAG
AAGTTGGGGGGAGGGGTCGGCAATTGAACCGGTGCCTAGAGAAGGTGGCGCGGGGTAAACTGGGAAAGTG
ATGTCGTGTACTGGCTCCGCCTTTTTCCCGAGGGTGGGGGAGAACCGTATATAAGTGCAGTAGTCGCCGT
GAACGTTCTTTTTCGCAACGGGTTTGCCGCCAGAACACAGGTAAGTGCCGTGTGTGGTTCCCGCGGGCCT
GGCCTCTTTACGGGTTATGGCCCTTGCGTGCCTTGAATTACTTCCACCTGGCTGCAGTACGTGATTCTTG
ATCCCGAGCTTCGGGTTGGAAGTGGGTGGGAGAGTTCGAGGCCTTGCGCTTAAGGAGCCCCTTCGCCTCG
TGCTTGAGTTGAGGCCTGGCCTGGGCGCTGGGGCCGCCGCGTGCGAATCTGGTGGCACCTTCGCGCCTGT
CTCGCTGCTTTCGATAAGTCTCTAGCCATTTAAAATTTTTGATGACCTGCTGCGACGCTTTTTTTCTGGC
AAGATAGTCTTGTAAATGCGGGCCAAGATCTGCACACTGGTATTTCGGTTTTTGGGGCCGCGGGCGGCGA
CGGGGCCCGTGCGTCCCAGCGCACATGTTCGGCGAGGCGGGGCCTGCGAGCGCGGCCACCGAGAATCGGA
CGGGGGTAGTCTCAAGCTGGCCGGCCTGCTCTGGTGCCTGGCCTCGCGCCGCCGTGTATCGCCCCGCCCT
GGGCGGCAAGGCTGGCCCGGTCGGCACCAGTTGCGTGAGCGGAAAGATGGCCGCTTCCCGGCCCTGCTGC
AGGGAGCTCAAAATGGAGGACGCGGCGCTCGGGAGAGCGGGCGGGTGAGTCACCCACACAAAGGAAAAGG
GCCTTTCCGTCCTCAGCCGTCGCTTCATGTGACTCCACGGAGTACCGGGCGCCGTCCAGGCACCTCGATT
AGTTCTCGAGCTTTTGGAGTACGTCGTCTTTAGGTTGGGGGGAGGGGTTTTATGCGATGGAGTTTCCCCA
CACTGAGTGGGTGGAGACTGAAGTTAGGCCAGCTTGGCACTTGATGTAATTCTCCTTGGAATTTGCCCTT
TTTGAGTTTGGATCTTGGTTCATTCTCAAGCCTCAGACAGTGGTTCAAAGTTTTTTTCTTCCATTTCAGG
TGTCGTGAAGCGGCCGCCATGCTAGTAAATTGTCCGCTAAATTCTGGCCGTTTTTGGCTTTTTTGTTAGA
CGGATCCATAACTTCGTATAATGTATGCTATACGAAGTTATGCCACCATGTCTAGACTGGACAAGAGCAA
AGTCATAAACGGAGCTCTGGAATTACTCAATGGTGTCGGTATCGAAGGCCTGACGACAAGGAAACTCGCT
CAAAAGCTGGGAGTTGAGCAGCCTACCCTGTACTGGCACGTGAAGAACAAGCGGGCCCTGCTCGATGCCC
TGCCAATCGAGATGCTGGACAGGCATCATACCCACTTCTGCCCCCTGGAAGGCGAGTCATGGCAAGACTT
TCTGCGGAACAACGCCAAGTCATACCGCTGTGCTCTCCTCTCACATCGCGACGGGGCTAAAGTGCATCTC
GGCACCCGCCCAACAGAGAAACAGTACGAAACCCTGGAAAATCAGCTCGCGTTCCTGTGTCAGCAAGGCT
TCTCCCTGGAGAACGCACTGTACGCTCTGTCCGCCGTGGGCCACTTTACACTGGGCTGCGTATTGGAGGA
ACAGGAGCATCAAGTAGCAAAAGAGGAAAGAGAGACACCTACCACCGATTCTATGCCCCCACTTCTGAGA
CAAGCAATTGAGCTGTTCGACCGGCAGGGAGCCGAACCTGCCTTCCTTTTCGGCCTGGAACTAATCATAT
GTGGCCTGGAGAAACAGCTAAAGTGCGAAAGCGGCGGGCCGACCGACGCCCTTGACGATTTTGACTTAGA
CATGCTCCCAGCCGATGCCCTTGACGACTTTGACCTTGATATGCTGCCTGCTGACGCTCTTGACGATTTT
GACCTTGACATGCTCCCCGGGTAACTAAGTAAGGATCCGCGGCCGCACTAGAGGAATTCCGCCCCTCTCC
CCCCCCCCCCTCTCCNNNCCCCCCCCCTAACGTTACTGGCCGAAGCCGCTTGGAATAAGGCCGGTGTGCG
TTTGTCTATATGTTATTTTCCACCATATTGCCGTCTTTTGGCAATGTGAGGGCCCGGAAACCTGGCCCTG
TCTTCTTGACGAGCATTCCTAGGGGTCTTTCCCCTCTCGCCAAAGGAATGCAAGGTCTGTTGAATGTCGT
GAAGGAAGCAGTTCCTCTGGAAGCTTCTTGAAGACAAACAACGTCTGTAGCGACCCTTTGCAGGCAGCGG
AACCCCCCACCTGGCGACAGGTGCCTCTGCGGCCAAAAGCCACGTGTATAAGATACACCTGCAAAGGCGG
CACAACCCCAGTGCCACGTTGTGAGTTGGATAGTTGTGGAAAGAGTCAAATGGCTCTCCTCAAGCGTATT
CAACAAGGGGCTGAAGGATGCCCAGAAGGTACCCCATTGTATGGGATCTGATCTGGGGCCTCGGTGCACA
TGCTTTACATGTGTTTAGTCGAGGTTAAAAAAACGTCTAGGCCCCCCGAACCACGGGGACGTGGTTTTCC
TTTGAAAAACACGATGATAAGCTTACCGGTCCACCATGGTGAGCAAGGGCGAGGAGCTGTTCACCGGGGT
GGTGCCCATCCTGGTCGAGCTGGACGGCGACGTAAACGGCCACAAGTTCAGCGTGTCCGGCGAGGGCGAG
GGCGATGCCACCTACGGCAAGCTGACCCTGAAGTTCATCTGCACCACCGGCAAGCTGCCCGTGCCCTGGC
CCACCCTCGTGACCACCCTGACCTACGGCGTGCAGTGCTTCAGCCGCTACCCCGACCACATGAAGCAGCA
CGACTTCTTCAAGTCCGCCATGCCCGAAGGCTACGTCCAGGAGCGCACCATCTTCTTCAAGGACGACGGC
AACTACAAGACCCGCGCCGAGGTGAAGTTCGAGGGCGACACCCTGGTGAACCGCATCGAGCTGAAGGGCA
TCGACTTCAAGGAGGACGGCAACATCCTGGGGCACAAGCTGGAGTACAACTACAACAGCCACAACGTCTA
TATCATGGCCGACAAGCAGAAGAACGGCATCAAGGTGAACTTCAAGATCCGCCACAACATCGAGGACGGC
AGCGTGCAGCTCGCCGACCACTACCAGCAGAACACCCCCATCGGCGACGGCCCCGTGCTGCTGCCCGACA
ACCACTACCTGAGCACCCAGTCCGCCCTGAGCAAAGACCCCAACGAGAAGCGCGATCACATGGTCCTGCT
GGAGTTCGTGACCGCCGCCGGGATCACTCTCGGCATGGACGAGCTGTACAAGTAAGCATGCCCGACGGCG
AGGATCTCGTCGTGACCCATGGCGATGCCTGCTTGCCGAATATCATGGTGGAAAATGGCCGCTTTTCTGG
ATTCATCGACTGTGGCCGGCTGGGTGTGGCGGACCGCTATCAGGACATAGCGTTGGCTACCCGTGATATT
GCTGAAGAGCTTGGCGGCGAATGGGCTGACCGCTTCCTCGTGCTTTACGGTATCGCCGCTCCCGATTCGC
AGCGCATCGCCTTCTATCGCCTTCTTGACGAGTTCTTCTGATGTACAAGTAAAGCGGCCGCGACTCTAGA
TCATAATCAGCCATACCACATTTGTAGAGGTTTTACTTGCTTTAAAAAACCTCCCACACCTCCCCCTGAA
CCTGAAACATAAAATGAATGCAATTGTTGTTGTTTAGTCCCTCCCAATTCGATATCAAGCTTATCGCGAT
AGATCCTAATCAACCTCTGGATTACAAAATTTGTGAAAGATTGACTGGTATTCTTAACTATGTTGCTCCT
TTTACGCTATGTGGATACGCTGCTTTAATGCCTTTGTATCATGCTATTGCTTCCCGTATGGCTTTCATTT
TCTCCTCCTTGTATAAATCCTGGTTGCTGTCTCTTTATGAGGAGTTGTGGCCCGTTGTCAGGCAACGTGG
CGTGGTGTGCACTGTGTTTGCTGACGCAACCCCCACTGGTTGGGGCATTGCCACCACCTGTCAGCTCCTT
TCCGGGACTTTCGCTTTCCCCCTCCCTATTGCCACGGCGGAACTCATCGCCGCCTGCCTTGCCCGCTGCT
GGACAGGGGCTCGGCTGTTGGGCACTGACAATTCCGTGGTGTTGTCGGGGAAATCATCGTCCTTTCCTTG
GCTGCTCGCCTGTGTTGCCACCTGGATTCTGCGCGGGACGTCCTTCTGCTACGTCCCTTCGGCCCTCAAT
CCAGCGGACCTTCCTTCCCGCGGCCTGCTGCCGGCTCTGCGGCCTCTTCCGCGTCTTCGCCTTCGCCCTC
AGACGAGTCGGATCTCCCTTTGGGCCGCCTCCCCGCCTGAGATCCTTTAAGACCAATGACTTACAAGGCA
GCTGTAGATCTTAGCCACTTTTTAAAAGAAAAGGGGGGACTGGAAGGGCTAATTCACTCCCAACGAAGAC
AAGATCTGCTTTTTGCTTGTACTGGGTCTCTCTGGTTAGACCAGATCTGAGCCTGGGAGCTCTCTGGCTA
ACTAGGGAACCCACTGCTTAAGCCTCAATAAAGCTTGCCTTGAGTGCTTCAAGTAGTGTGTGCCCGTCTG
TTGTGTGACTCTGGTAACTAGAGATCCCTCAGACCCTTTTAGTCAGTGTGGAAAATCTCTAGCAGTAGTA
GTTCATGTCATCTTATTATTCAGTATTTATAACTTGCAAAGAAATGAATATCAGAGAGTGAGAGGCCCGG
GTTAATTAAGGAAAGGGCTAGATCATTCTTGAAGACGAAAGGGCCTCGTGATACGCCTATTTTTATAGGT
TAATGTCATGATAATAATGGTTTCTTAGACGTCAGGTGGCACTTTTCGGGGAAATGTGCGCGGAACCCCT
ATTTGTTTATTTTTCTAAATACATTCAAATATGTATCCGCTCATGAGACAATAACCCTGATAAATGCTTC
AATAATATTGAAAAAGGAAGAGTATGAGTATTCAACATTTCCGTGTCGCCCTTATTCCCTTTTTTGCGGC
ATTTTGCCTTCCTGTTTTTGCTCACCCAGAAACGCTGGTGAAAGTAAAAGATGCTGAAGATCAGTTGGGT
GCACGAGTGGGTTACATCGAACTGGATCTCAACAGCGGTAAGATCCTTGAGAGTTTTCGCCCCGAAGAAC
GTTTTCCAATGATGAGCACTTTTAAAGTTCTGCTATGTGGCGCGGTATTATCCCGTGTTGACGCCGGGCA
AGAGCAACTCGGTCGCCGCATACACTATTCTCAGAATGACTTGGTTGAGTACTCACCAGTCACAGAAAAG
CATCTTACGGATGGCATGACAGTAAGAGAATTATGCAGTGCTGCCATAACCATGAGTGATAACACTGCGG
CCAACTTACTTCTGACAACGATCGGAGGACCGAAGGAGCTAACCGCTTTTTTGCACAACATGGGGGATCA
TGTAACTCGCCTTGATCGTTGGGAACCGGAGCTGAATGAAGCCATACCAAACGACGAGCGTGACACCACG
ATGCCTGTAGCAATGGCAACAACGTTGCGCAAACTATTAACTGGCGAACTACTTACTCTAGCTTCCCGGC
AACAATTAATAGACTGGATGGAGGCGGATAAAGTTGCAGGACCACTTCTGCGCTCGGCCCTTCCGGCTGG
CTGGTTTATTGCTGATAAATCTGGAGCCGGTGAGCGTGGGTCTCGCGGTATCATTGCAGCACTGGGGCCA
GATGGTAAGCCCTCCCGTATCGTAGTTATCTACACGACGGGGAGTCAGGCAACTATGGATGAACGAAATA
GACAGATCGCTGAGATAGGTGCCTCACTGATTAAGCATTGGTAACTGTCAGACCAAGTTTACTCATATAT
ACTTTAGATTGATTTAAAACTTCATTTTTAATTTAAAAGGATCTAGGTGAAGATCCTTTTTGATAATCTC
ATGACCAAAATCCCTTAACGTGAGTTTTCGTTCCACTGAGCGTCAGACCCCGTAGAAAAGATCAAAGGAT
CTTCTTGAGATCCTTTTTTTCTGCGCGTAATCTGCTGCTTGCAAACAAAAAAACCACCGCTACCAGCGGT
GGTTTGTTTGCCGGATCAAGAGCTACCAACTCTTTTTCCGAAGGTAACTGGCTTCAGCAGAGCGCAGATA
CCAAATACTGTTCTTCTAGTGTAGCCGTAGTTAGGCCACCACTTCAAGAACTCTGTAGCACCGCCTACAT
ACCTCGCTCTGCTAATCCTGTTACCAGTGGCTGCTGCCAGTGGCGATAAGTCGTGTCTTACCGGGTTGGA
CTCAAGACGATAGTTACCGGATAAGGCGCAGCGGTCGGGCTGAACGGGGGGTTCGTGCACACAGCCCAGC
TTGGAGCGAACGACCTACACCGAACTGAGATACCTACAGCGTGAGCTATGAGAAAGCGCCACGCTTCCCG
AAGGGAGAAAGGCGGACAGGTATCCGGTAAGCGGCAGGGTCGGAACAGGAGAGCGCACGAGGGAGCTTCC
AGGGGGAAACGCCTGGTATCTTTATAGTCCTGTCGGGTTTCGCCACCTCTGACTTGAGCGTCGATTTTTG
TGATGCTCGTCAGGGGGGCGGAGCCTATGGAAAAACGCCAGCAACGCGGCCTTTTTACGGTTCCTGGCCT
TTTGCTGGCCTTTTGCTCACATGTTCTTTCCTGCGTTATCCCCTGATTCTGTGGATAACCGTATTACCGC
CTTTGAGTGAGCTGATACCGCTCGCCGCAGCCGAACGACCGAGCGCAGCGAGTCAGTGAGCGAGGAAGCG
GAAGAGCGCCCAATACGCAAACCGCCTCTCCCCGCGCGTTGGCCGATTCATTAATGCAGCAAGCTCATGG
CTGACTAATTTTTTTTATTTATGCAGAGGCCGAGGCCGCCTCGGCCTCTGAGCTATTCCAGAAGTAGTGA
GGAGGCTTTTTTGGAGGCCTAGGCTTTTGCAAAAAGCTCCCCGTGGCACGACAGGTTTCCCGACTGGAAA
GCGGGCAGTGAGCGCAACGCAATTAATGTGAGTTAGCTCACTCATTAGGCACCCCAGGCTTTACACTTTA
TGCTTCCGGCTCGTATGTTGTGTGGAATTGTGAGCGGATAACAATTTCACACAGGAAACAGCTATGACAT
GATTACGAATTTCACAAATAAAGCATTTTTTTCACTGCATTCTAGTTGTGGTTTGTCCAAACTCATCAAT
GTATCTTATCATGTCTGGATCAACTGGATAACTCAAGCTAACCAAAATCATCCCAAACTTCCCACCCCAT
ACCCTATTACCACTGCCAATTACCTGTGGTTTCATTTACTCTAAACCTGTGATTCCTCTGAATTATTTTC
ATTTTAAAGAAATTGTATTTGTTAAATATGTACTACAAACTTAGTAGT
Features (pLannotate 1.2.2; 42 found; start..end, strand, type, name):
    377..634     +  LTR            5' LTR (truncated): truncated 5' long terminal repeat (LTR) from HIV-1
    681..806     +  misc_feature   HIV-1 Ψ: packaging signal of human immunodeficiency virus type 1
    790..1128    +  CDS            HIV-1 gag (fragment): gag protein from human immunodeficiency virus 1; gag
   1303..1536    +  misc_feature   RRE: The Rev response element (RRE) of HIV-1 allows for Rev-dependent mRNA export from the nucleus to the cytoplasm.
   1913..2013    +  CDS            Rev (fragment): human immunodeficiency virus 1 (HIV-1) Rev protein; rev; enhances nuclear export of unspliced and incompletely spliced viral mRNAs
   2058..2175    +  misc_feature   cPPT/CTS: central polypurine tract and central termination sequence of HIV-1
   2230..2500    +  protein_bind   tetracycline response element: contains seven copies of the tetracycline operator tetO tetracycline repressor TetR
   2511..2528    +  misc_feature   MCS (fragment): pUC18/19 multiple cloning site
   2533..2571    +  promoter       minimal CMV promoter: human cytomegalovirus (CMV) immediate early promoter
   2701..2725    +  protein_bind   attB1: mutant version of attB; recombination site for the Gateway® BP reaction BP Clonase™
   2876..4477    +  CDS            dCas9(N): N-terminal portion of catalytically inactive Streptococcus pyogenes dCas9 carrying the D10A mutation (Zetsche et al., 2015)
   4478..6976    +  CDS            Cas9(C): C-terminal portion of Streptococcus pyogenes Cas9 (Zetsche et al., 2015)
   6998..9163    +  CDS            TET1 (fragment): TET1_HUMAN - Also known as CXXC6, KIAA1676, LCX. Experimental evidence at protein level: Swiss-Prot protein existence level 1. Dioxygenase that catalyzes the conversion of the modified genomic base 5-methylcytosine (5mC) into 5-hydroxymethylcytosine (5hmC) and plays a key role in active DNA demethylation. Also mediates subsequent conversion of 5hmC into 5-formylcytosine (5fC), and conversion of 5fC to 5-carboxylcytosine (5caC). Conversion of 5mC into 5hmC, 5fC and 5caC probably constitutes the first step in cytosine demethylation. Methylation at the C5 position of cytosine bases is an epigenet
   9166..9191    +  CDS            nucleoplasmin NLS (fragment): bipartite nuclear localization signal from nucleoplasmin
   9217..9241    -  protein_bind   attB2: mutant version of attB; recombination site for the Gateway® BP reaction BP Clonase™
   9353..9388    +  promoter       PGK promoter (fragment): mouse phosphoglycerate kinase 1 promoter
   9406..9461    +  promoter       UbC promoter (fragment): human ubiquitin C promoter
   9474..9529    +  promoter       UbC promoter (fragment): human ubiquitin C promoter
   9540..10718   +  promoter       EF-1α promoter: strong constitutive promoter for human elongation factor EF-1α
  10732..10781   +  promoter       UbC promoter (fragment): human ubiquitin C promoter
  10788..10821   -  protein_bind   loxP: Cre-mediated recombination occurs in the 8-bp core sequence (GCATACAT). Cre recombinase
  10828..11525   +  CDS            rtTA3 (fragment): reverse tetracycline transactivator 3 activates expression from Tet-responsive promoters in the presence of doxycycline
  11455..11565   +  CDS            VP48: 3 tandem repeats of the minimal activation domain of herpes simplex virus VP16 (Cheng et al., 2013)
  11738..12200   +  misc_feature   IRES: internal ribosome entry site (IRES) of the encephalomyocarditis virus (EMCV)
  12216..12935   +  CDS            EGFP: the original enhanced GFP (Yang et al., 1996) mammalian codon-optimized
  12935..13201   +  CDS            NeoR/KanR (fragment): aminoglycoside phosphotransferase confers resistance to neomycin, kanamycin, and G418 (Geneticin®)
  13229..13312   +  CDS            large T antigen (fragment): large T antigen from SV40 (simian virus 40)
  13346..13366   +  misc_feature   MCS (fragment): pBluescript multiple cloning site
  13378..13966   +  misc_feature   WPRE: woodchuck hepatitis virus posttranscriptional regulatory element
  13974..14039   +  CDS            nef (fragment): NEF_HV1Z2 - Experimental evidence at protein level: Swiss-Prot protein existence level 1. Extracellular Nef protein targets CD4(+) T-lymphocytes for apoptosis by interacting with CXCR4 surface receptors. From Human immunodeficiency virus type 1 group M subtype D (isolate Z2/CDC-Z34) (HIV-1).
  14041..14274   +  LTR            3' LTR (ΔU3): self-inactivating 3' long terminal repeat (LTR) from HIV-1
  14479..14583   +  promoter       AmpR promoter: bla
  14584..15444   +  CDS            AmpR: β-lactamase; bla; confers resistance to ampicillin, carbenicillin, and related antibiotics
  15615..16203   +  rep_origin     ori: high-copy-number ColE1/pMB1/pBR322/pUC origin of replication
  16386..16440   +  CDS            lacI (fragment): lac repressor; lacI; The lac repressor binds to the lac operator to inhibit transcription in E. coli. This inhibition can be relieved by adding lactose or isopropyl-β-D-thiogalactopyranoside (IPTG).
  16446..16539   +  rep_origin     SV40 ori (fragment): SV40 origin of replication
  16564..16601   +  CDS            lacI (fragment): lac repressor; lacI; The lac repressor binds to the lac operator to inhibit transcription in E. coli. This inhibition can be relieved by adding lactose or isopropyl-β-D-thiogalactopyranoside (IPTG).
  16614..16635   +  protein_bind   CAP binding site: CAP binding activates transcription in the presence of cAMP. E. coli catabolite activator protein
  16650..16680   +  promoter       lac promoter: promoter for the E. coli lac operon
  16684..16706   +  protein_bind   lac operator (fragment): The lac repressor binds to the lac operator to inhibit transcription in E. coli. This inhibition can be relieved by adding lactose or isopropyl-β-D-thiogalactopyranoside (IPTG). lac repressor encoded by lacI
  16738..16821   +  polyA_signal   SV40 poly(A) signal (fragment): SV40 polyadenylation signal
  16988..329     +  CDS            nef (fragment) (across the origin): NEF_HV1BR - Experimental evidence at protein level: Swiss-Prot protein existence level 1. Extracellular Nef protein targets CD4(+) T-lymphocytes for apoptosis by interacting with CXCR4 surface receptors (PubMed:14990729). From Human immunodeficiency virus type 1 group M subtype B (isolate BRU/LAI) (HIV-1).
