[The description below was written by a language model from this plasmid's Addgene catalogue record and pLannotate feature annotations shown in this document.]
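Description:
pINDUCER dCas9-TET1CDMut is a doxycycline-inducible, HIV-1-based lentiviral expression vector built on the pINDUCER21 (ORF-EG) backbone, with the insert introduced by Gateway cloning (flanking attB1 and attB2 sites remain). It is propagated in E. coli through a high-copy ColE1/pUC-type origin with ampicillin selection. The viral portion carries a truncated 5' LTR, the Ψ packaging signal, RRE, cPPT/CTS, WPRE and a self-inactivating ΔU3 3' LTR, so the region between the LTRs can be packaged and integrated into mammalian cells without regenerating an active viral promoter.

The payload is a roughly 6.4 kb fusion of catalytically inactive Streptococcus pyogenes Cas9 (dCas9) to a fragment of human TET1 corresponding to its catalytic domain, followed by a nucleoplasmin-type nuclear localization signal. According to the record, the TET1 domain is mutated to abolish its dioxygenase activity, although the specific substitutions are not stated. The fusion sits downstream of a tetracycline response element with seven tetO copies and a minimal CMV promoter. A second, constitutive cassette supplies rtTA3, followed by an EMCV IRES and EGFP. The annotation assigns most of its promoter region to EF-1α with short UbC-like fragments around it. Transduced cells are therefore marked by EGFP, the only mammalian marker listed, and express the fusion only when doxycycline activates rtTA3. Several short annotated fragments (NeoR, large T antigen, lacI, nef) appear to be backbone remnants rather than functional genes.

The construct most plausibly serves as a catalytically dead control for guide-RNA-targeted DNA demethylation by the active dCas9-TET1CD fusion, in work on TET function in human embryonic stem cells. The sequenced record (16,988 nt) is slightly longer than the catalogued size.
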