Addgene plasmid #101920: pINDUCER dCas9-TET1CDMut
Purpose: The dCas9-TET1CDMut fusion protein is cloned into the pINDUCER lentiviral backbone (Addgene plasmid# 46948). The TET1 catalytic domain is mutated to abolish catalytic function.
Depositing lab: Danwei Huangfu. Depositing organization: Memorial Sloan-Kettering Cancer Center. Publication: TET proteins safeguard bivalent promoters from de novo methylation in human embryonic stem cells. Verma N, Pan H, Dore LC, Shukla A, Li QV, Pelham-Webb B, Teijeiro V, Gonzalez F, Krivtsov A, Chang CJ, Papapetrou EP, He C, Elemento O, Huangfu D. Nat Genet. 2018 Jan;50(1):83-95. doi: 10.1038/s41588-017-0002-y. Epub 2017 Dec 4. PubMed 29203910.
Backbone
  Vector backbone: pINDUCER21 (ORF-EG)
  Backbone manufacturer: Addgene
  Backbone size w/o insert (bp): 10591
  Total vector size (bp): 16882
  Vector type: Mammalian Expression, Lentiviral
  Selectable markers: EGFP
Growth in bacteria
  Bacterial resistance: Ampicillin, 100 μg/mL
  Growth temperature: 30°C
  Growth strain: NEB Stable
  Copy number: Unknown
Gene/Insert
  Gene/Insert name: dCas9-TET1CD Mut
  Species: H. sapiens (human)
  Insert size (bp): 6391
  Mutation: Mutated TET1 catalytic domain
  Cloning method: Gateway Cloning
  Sequencing primers: 5′ GGTAGGCGTGTACGGTGGGAG; 3′ TATCAACCACTTTGTACAAGA
Terms and licenses: Academic/Nonprofit Terms; Industry Terms: Not Available to Industry
How to cite: pINDUCER dCas9-TET1CDMut was a gift from Danwei Huangfu (Addgene plasmid # 101920 ; http://n2t.net/addgene:101920 ; RRID:Addgene_101920)
